Addgene plasmid #45933: EHD2-mCherry
Purpose: caveolar protein, confines caveolae to the plasma membrane
Depositing lab: Ari Helenius. Depositing organization: ETH Zurich (Swiss Federal Institute of Technology). Publication: Oligomers of the ATPase EHD2 confine caveolae to the plasma membrane through association with actin. Stoeber M, Stoeck IK, Hanni C, Bleck CK, Balistreri G, Helenius A. EMBO J. 2012 May 16;31(10):2350-64. doi: 10.1038/emboj.2012.98. Epub 2012 Apr 13. PubMed 22505029.
Backbone
  Vector backbone: pmEGFP-N-DEST
  Backbone manufacturer: Clontech/ custom-made
  Backbone size w/o insert (bp): 4736
  Total vector size (bp): 6365
  Vector type: Mammalian Expression
  Selectable markers: G418
Growth in bacteria
  Bacterial resistance: Kanamycin, 50 μg/mL
  Growth temperature: 37°C
  Growth strain: DH5alpha
  Copy number: High Copy
Gene/Insert
  Gene/Insert name: Eps-15 homology domain-containing protein2 (alt name: EHD2)
  Species: H. sapiens (human)
  Insert size (bp): 1629
  GenBank ID: NM_014601.3
  Entrez Gene: EHD2 (a.k.a. PAST2)
  Promoter: CMV
  Tag / fusion protein: mCherry (C terminal on insert)
  Cloning method: Gateway Cloning
  Sequencing primers: 5′ gttttcccagtcacgacgttgtaaaacgacggccagt; 3′ ccctatagtgagtcgtattacatggtcatagctgtttcctgg
Terms and licenses: Academic/Nonprofit Terms; Industry Terms: Not Available to Industry
How to cite: EHD2-mCherry was a gift from Ari Helenius (Addgene plasmid # 45933 ; http://n2t.net/addgene:45933 ; RRID:Addgene_45933)
