[The description below was written by a language model from this plasmid's Addgene catalogue record and pLannotate feature annotations shown in this document.]
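Description:
EHD2-mCherry is a 6,365 bp mammalian expression plasmid encoding human Eps15 homology domain-containing protein 2 (EHD2, also called PAST2) fused at its C terminus to the monomeric red fluorescent protein mCherry. It was built by Gateway recombination into a custom destination vector derived from a Clontech N-series fluorescent protein backbone. The backbone is recorded as pmEGFP-N-DEST, but the annotated sequence carries mCherry rather than EGFP in the fusion position. The 1,629 bp EHD2 coding sequence lies downstream of the human cytomegalovirus immediate-early enhancer and promoter. It is flanked by attB1 and attB2 sites left over from the Gateway reaction. The attB2 site sits between EHD2 and mCherry and so appears to be read through as a short linker. Transcripts terminate at an SV40 polyadenylation signal.

The plasmid replicates in E. coli from a high-copy ColE1/pUC-type origin and also contains an f1 phage origin. A single Tn5 aminoglycoside phosphotransferase gene (NeoR/KanR) provides selection in both hosts. A bacterial promoter drives it for kanamycin resistance, and the SV40 early promoter with an HSV TK polyadenylation signal drives it for G418 selection in mammalian cells. The short large T antigen, ble and bGH poly(A) fragments in the feature table are most likely annotation remnants of backbone sequence rather than functional elements.

EHD2 is described in the record as a caveolar protein, an ATPase whose oligomers confine caveolae to the plasma membrane through association with actin. The construct is suited to transient or stable expression of red-labelled EHD2 for fluorescence imaging of its localisation and dynamics at caveolae.
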