Features (pLannotate 1.2.2; 17 found; start..end, strand, type, name):
     61..364     +  enhancer       CMV enhancer: human cytomegalovirus immediate early enhancer
    365..568     +  promoter       CMV promoter: human cytomegalovirus (CMV) immediate early promoter
    591..627     +  misc_feature   MCS (fragment): multiple cloning site
    629..646     +  protein_bind   attB1 (fragment): mutant version of attB; core recombination site for the Gateway® BP reaction BP Clonase™
    652..2280    +  CDS            EHD2: EHD2_HUMAN - Also known as PAST2 From Homo sapiens (Human).
   2283..2306    -  protein_bind   attB2: mutant version of attB; recombination site for the Gateway® BP reaction BP Clonase™
   2320..3027    +  CDS            mCherry: mCherry is a basic (constitutively fluorescent) red fluorescent protein published in 2004, derived from Discosoma sp.. It is reported to be a very rapidly-maturing monomer with low acid sensitivity.
   3047..3130    +  CDS            large T antigen (fragment): large T antigen from SV40 (simian virus 40)
   3153..3274    +  polyA_signal   SV40 poly(A) signal: SV40 polyadenylation signal
   3308..3736    -  rep_origin     f1 ori (sequence partly withheld): f1 bacteriophage origin of replication; arrow indicates direction of (+) strand synthesis
   3763..3867    +  promoter       AmpR promoter: bla
   3869..4226    +  promoter       SV40 promoter: SV40 enhancer and early promoter
   4261..5055    +  CDS            NeoR/KanR: aminoglycoside phosphotransferase from Tn5; aph(3')-II (or nptII); confers resistance to neomycin, kanamycin, and G418 (Geneticin®)
   5076..5228    +  CDS            ble (fragment): BLE_KLEPN - Experimental evidence at protein level: Swiss-Prot protein existence level 1. Binding protein with a strong affinity to the bleomycin family of antibiotics. Binds to CL990; an antimitotic-antibiotic compound. From Klebsiella pneumoniae.
   5287..5334    +  polyA_signal   HSV TK poly(A) signal: herpes simplex virus thymidine kinase polyadenylation signal (Cole and Stacy, 1985)
   5425..5441    -  polyA_signal   bGH poly(A) signal (fragment): bovine growth hormone polyadenylation signal
   5663..6251    +  rep_origin     ori: high-copy-number ColE1/pMB1/pBR322/pUC origin of replication
>Addgene plasmid #45933 | EHD2-mCherry | depositor full sequence | sequence record 66947 | EHD2-mCherry sequence 6365 bps
TAGTTATTAATAGTAATCAATTACGGGGTCATTAGTTCATAGCCCATATATGGAGTTCCGCGTTACATAA
CTTACGGTAAATGGCCCGCCTGGCTGACCGCCCAACGACCCCCGCCCATTGACGTCAATAATGACGTATG
TTCCCATAGTAACGCCAATAGGGACTTTCCATTGACGTCAATGGGTGGAGTATTTACGGTAAACTGCCCA
CTTGGCAGTACATCAAGTGTATCATATGCCAAGTACGCCCCCTATTGACGTCAATGACGGTAAATGGCCC
GCCTGGCATTATGCCCAGTACATGACCTTATGGGACTTTCCTACTTGGCAGTACATCTACGTATTAGTCA
TCGCTATTACCATGGTGATGCGGTTTTGGCAGTACATCAATGGGCGTGGATAGCGGTTTGACTCACGGGG
ATTTCCAAGTCTCCACCCCATTGACGTCAATGGGAGTTTGTTTTGGCACCAAAATCAACGGGACTTTCCA
AAATGTCGTAACAACTCCGCCCCATTGACGCAAATGGGCGGTAGGCGTGTACGGTGGGAGGTCTATATAA
GCAGAGCTGGTTTAGTGAACCGTCAGATCCGCTAGCGCTACCGGACTCAGATCTCGAGCTCAAGCTTACA
AGTTTGTACAAAAAAGTTGGCATGTTCAGCTGGCTGAAGCGGGGCGGGGCACGGGGCCAGCAGCCCGAGG
CCATCCGCACGGTGACCTCGGCCCTCAAGGAGCTGTACCGCACGAAGCTGCTGCCGCTGGAGGAGCACTA
CCGCTTTGGGGCCTTCCACTCGCCGGCCCTGGAGGACGCAGACTTCGACGGCAAGCCCATGGTGCTGGTG
GCCGGCCAGTACAGCACGGGCAAGACCAGCTTCATCCAGTACCTGCTGGAGCAGGAGGTGCCCGGCTCCC
GCGTGGGGCCTGAGCCCACCACCGACTGCTTTGTGGCCGTCATGCACGGGGACACTGAGGGCACCGTGCC
CGGCAACGCCCTCGTCGTGGACCCGGACAAGCCCTTCCGCAAACTCAACCCTTTCGGAAACACCTTCCTC
AACAGGTTCATGTGTGCCCAGCTCCCTAATCAGGTCCTGGAGAGCATCAGCATCATCGACACCCCGGGTA
TCCTGTCGGGTGCCAAGCAGAGAGTGAGCCGCGGCTACGACTTCCCGGCCGTGCTGCGCTGGTTCGCGGA
GCGCGTGGACCTCATCATCCTGCTCTTTGATGCGCACAAGCTGGAGATCTCGGACGAGTTCTCAGAGGCC
ATCGGCGCGTTGCGGGGCCATGAGGACAAGATCCGCGTGGTGCTCAACAAGGCCGACATGGTGGAGACGC
AGCAGCTGATGCGCGTCTACGGCGCGCTCATGTGGGCGCTGGGCAAGGTGGTGGGCACGCCCGAGGTGCT
GCGCGTCTACATCGGCTCCTTCTGGTCCCAGCCCCTCCTCGTGCCCGACAACCGGCGCCTCTTCGAGCTG
GAGGAGCAGGACCTCTTCCGCGACATCCAGGGCCTGCCCCGGCACGCAGCCTTGCGCAAGCTCAACGACC
TGGTGAAGAGGGCCCGGCTGGTGCGAGTTCACGCTTACATCATCAGCTACCTGAAGAAGGAGATGCCCTC
TGTGTTTGGGAAGGAGAACAAGAAGAAGCAGCTGATCCTCAAACTGCCCGTCATCTTTGCGAAGATTCAG
CTGGAACATCACATCTCCCCTGGGGACTTTCCTGATTGCCAGAAAATGCAGGAGCTGCTGATGGCGCATG
ACTTCACCAAGTTTCACTCGCTGAAGCCGAAGCTGCTGGAGGCACTGGACGAGATGCTGACGCACGACAT
CGCCAAGCTCATGCCCCTGCTGCGGCAGGAGGAGCTGGAGAGCACCGAGGTGGGCGTGCAGGGGGGCGCT
TTTGAGGGCACCCACATGGGCCCGTTTGTGGAGCGGGGACCTGACGAGGCCATGGAGGACGGCGAGGAGG
GCTCGGACGACGAGGCCGAGTGGGTGGTGACCAAGGACAAGTCCAAATACGACGAGATCTTCTACAACCT
GGCGCCTGCCGACGGCAAGCTGAGCGGCTCCAAGGCCAAGACCTGGATGGTGGGGACCAAGCTCCCCAAC
TCAGTGCTGGGGCGCATCTGGAAGCTCAGCGATGTGGACCGCGACGGCATGCTGGATGATGAAGAGTTCG
CGCTGGCCAGCCACCTCATCGAGGCCAAGCTGGAAGGCCACGGGCTGCCCGCCAACCTGCCCCGTCGCCT
GGTGCCACCCTCCAAGCGACGCCACAAGGGCTCCGCCGAGTGCCCAACTTTCTTGTACAAAGTGGTACCG
GTCGCCACCATGGTGAGCAAGGGCGAGGAGGATAACATGGCCATCATCAAGGAGTTCATGCGCTTCAAGG
TGCACATGGAGGGCTCCGTGAACGGCCACGAGTTCGAGATCGAGGGCGAGGGCGAGGGCCGCCCCTACGA
GGGCACCCAGACCGCCAAGCTGAAGGTGACCAAGGGTGGCCCCCTGCCCTTCGCCTGGGACATCCTGTCC
CCTCAGTTCATGTACGGCTCCAAGGCCTACGTGAAGCACCCCGCCGACATCCCCGACTACTTGAAGCTGT
CCTTCCCCGAGGGCTTCAAGTGGGAGCGCGTGATGAACTTCGAGGACGGCGGCGTGGTGACCGTGACCCA
GGACTCCTCCCTGCAGGACGGCGAGTTCATCTACAAGGTGAAGCTGCGCGGCACCAACTTCCCCTCCGAC
GGCCCCGTAATGCAGAAGAAGACCATGGGCTGGGAGGCCTCCTCCGAGCGGATGTACCCCGAGGACGGCG
CCCTGAAGGGCGAGATCAAGCAGAGGCTGAAGCTGAAGGACGGCGGCCACTACGACGCTGAGGTCAAGAC
CACCTACAAGGCCAAGAAGCCCGTGCAGCTGCCCGGCGCCTACAACGTCAACATCAAGTTGGACATCACC
TCCCACAACGAGGACTACACCATCGTGGAACAGTACGAACGCGCCGAGGGCCGCCACTCCACCGGCGGCA
TGGACGAGCTGTACAAGTAAAGCGGCCGCGACTCTAGATCATAATCAGCCATACCACATTTGTAGAGGTT
TTACTTGCTTTAAAAAACCTCCCACACCTCCCCCTGAACCTGAAACATAAAATGAATGCAATTGTTGTTG
TTAACTTGTTTATTGCAGCTTATAATGGTTACAAATAAAGCAATAGCATCACAAATTTCACAAATAAAGC
ATTTTTTTCACTGCATTCTAGTTGTGGTTTGTCCAAACTCATCAATGTATCTTAAGGCGTAAATTGTAAG
CGTTAATATTTTGTTAAAATTCGCGTTAAATTTTTGTTAAATCAGCTCATTTTTTAACCAATAGGCCGAA
ATCGGCAAAATCCCTTATAAATCAAAAGAATAGACCGAGATAGGGT
[37 nt withheld, positions 3407-3443]
AAAGAACGTGGACTCCAACGTCAAAGG
[49 nt withheld, positions 3471-3519]
T
[91 nt withheld, positions 3521-3611]
G
[124 nt withheld, positions 3613-3736]
CAGGTGGCACTTTTCGGGGAAATGTGCGCGGAACCCCTATTTGTTTATTTTTCTAAATACATTCAAATAT
GTATCCGCTCATGAGACAATAACCCTGATAAATGCTTCAATAATATTGAAAAAGGAAGAGTCCTGAGGCG
GAAAGAACCAGCTGTGGAATGTGTGTCAGTTAGGGTGTGGAAAGTCCCCAGGCTCCCCAGCAGGCAGAAG
TATGCAAAGCATGCATCTCAATTAGTCAGCAACCAGGTGTGGAAAGTCCCCAGGCTCCCCAGCAGGCAGA
AGTATGCAAAGCATGCATCTCAATTAGTCAGCAACCATAGTCCCGCCCCTAACTCCGCCCATCCCGCCCC
TAACTCCGCCCAGTTCCGCCCATTCTCCGCCCCATGGCTGACTAATTTTTTTTATTTATGCAGAGGCCGA
GGCCGCCTCGGCCTCTGAGCTATTCCAGAAGTAGTGAGGAGGCTTTTTTGGAGGCCTAGGCTTTTGCAAA
GATCGATCAAGAGACAGGATGAGGATCGTTTCGCATGATTGAACAAGATGGATTGCACGCAGGTTCTCCG
GCCGCTTGGGTGGAGAGGCTATTCGGCTATGACTGGGCACAACAGACAATCGGCTGCTCTGATGCCGCCG
TGTTCCGGCTGTCAGCGCAGGGGCGCCCGGTTCTTTTTGTCAAGACCGACCTGTCCGGTGCCCTGAATGA
ACTGCAAGACGAGGCAGCGCGGCTATCGTGGCTGGCCACGACGGGCGTTCCTTGCGCAGCTGTGCTCGAC
GTTGTCACTGAAGCGGGAAGGGACTGGCTGCTATTGGGCGAAGTGCCGGGGCAGGATCTCCTGTCATCTC
ACCTTGCTCCTGCCGAGAAAGTATCCATCATGGCTGATGCAATGCGGCGGCTGCATACGCTTGATCCGGC
TACCTGCCCATTCGACCACCAAGCGAAACATCGCATCGAGCGAGCACGTACTCGGATGGAAGCCGGTCTT
GTCGATCAGGATGATCTGGACGAAGAGCATCAGGGGCTCGCGCCAGCCGAACTGTTCGCCAGGCTCAAGG
CGAGCATGCCCGACGGCGAGGATCTCGTCGTGACCCATGGCGATGCCTGCTTGCCGAATATCATGGTGGA
AAATGGCCGCTTTTCTGGATTCATCGACTGTGGCCGGCTGGGTGTGGCGGACCGCTATCAGGACATAGCG
TTGGCTACCCGTGATATTGCTGAAGAGCTTGGCGGCGAATGGGCTGACCGCTTCCTCGTGCTTTACGGTA
TCGCCGCTCCCGATTCGCAGCGCATCGCCTTCTATCGCCTTCTTGACGAGTTCTTCTGAGCGGGACTCTG
GGGTTCGAAATGACCGACCAAGCGACGCCCAACCTGCCATCACGAGATTTCGATTCCACCGCCGCCTTCT
ATGAAAGGTTGGGCTTCGGAATCGTTTTCCGGGACGCCGGCTGGATGATCCTCCAGCGCGGGGATCTCAT
GCTGGAGTTCTTCGCCCACCCTAGGGGGAGGCTAACTGAAACACGGAAGGAGACAATACCGGAAGGAACC
CGCGCTATGACGGCAATAAAAAGACAGAATAAAACGCACGGTGTTGGGTCGTTTGTTCATAAACGCGGGG
TTCGGTCCCAGGGCTGGCACTCTGTCGATACCCCACCGAGACCCCATTGGGGCCAATACGCCCGCGTTTC
TTCCTTTTCCCCACCCCACCCCCCAAGTTCGGGTGAAGGCCCAGGGCTCGCAGCCAACGTCGGGGCGGCA
GGCCCTGCCATAGCCTCAGGTTACTCATATATACTTTAGATTGATTTAAAACTTCATTTTTAATTTAAAA
GGATCTAGGTGAAGATCCTTTTTGATAATCTCATGACCAAAATCCCTTAACGTGAGTTTTCGTTCCACTG
AGCGTCAGACCCCGTAGAAAAGATCAAAGGATCTTCTTGAGATCCTTTTTTTCTGCGCGTAATCTGCTGC
TTGCAAACAAAAAAACCACCGCTACCAGCGGTGGTTTGTTTGCCGGATCAAGAGCTACCAACTCTTTTTC
CGAAGGTAACTGGCTTCAGCAGAGCGCAGATACCAAATACTGTCCTTCTAGTGTAGCCGTAGTTAGGCCA
CCACTTCAAGAACTCTGTAGCACCGCCTACATACCTCGCTCTGCTAATCCTGTTACCAGTGGCTGCTGCC
AGTGGCGATAAGTCGTGTCTTACCGGGTTGGACTCAAGACGATAGTTACCGGATAAGGCGCAGCGGTCGG
GCTGAACGGGGGGTTCGTGCACACAGCCCAGCTTGGAGCGAACGACCTACACCGAACTGAGATACCTACA
GCGTGAGCTATGAGAAAGCGCCACGCTTCCCGAAGGGAGAAAGGCGGACAGGTATCCGGTAAGCGGCAGG
GTCGGAACAGGAGAGCGCACGAGGGAGCTTCCAGGGGGAAACGCCTGGTATCTTTATAGTCCTGTCGGGT
TTCGCCACCTCTGACTTGAGCGTCGATTTTTGTGATGCTCGTCAGGGGGGCGGAGCCTATGGAAAAACGC
CAGCAACGCGGCCTTTTTACGGTTCCTGGCCTTTTGCTGGCCTTTTGCTCACATGTTCTTTCCTGCGTTA
TCCCCTGATTCTGTGGATAACCGTATTACCGCCATGCAT
