>Addgene plasmid #45933 | EHD2-mCherry | addgene partial sequence | sequence record 68553 | CMV-F
TTAGTGAACCGTCAGATCCGCTAGCGCTACCGGACTCAGATCTCGAGCTCAAGCTTACAAGTTTGTACAA
AAAAGTTGGCATGTTCAGCTGGCTGAAGCGGGGCGGGGCACGGGGCCAGCAGCCCGAGGCCATCCGCACG
GTGACCTCGGCCCTCAAGGAGCTGTACCGCACGAAGCTGCTGCCGCTGGAGGAGCACTACCGCTTTGGGG
CCTTCCACTCGCCGGCCCTGGAGGACGCAGACTTCGACGGCAAGCCCATGGTGCTGGTGGCCGGCCAGTA
CAGCACGGGCAAGACCAGCTTCATCCAGTACCTGCTGGAGCAGGAGGTGCCCGGCTCCCGCGTGGGGCCT
GAGCCCACCACCGACTGCTTTGTGGCCGTCATGCACGGGGACACTGAGGGCACCGTGCCCGGCAACGCCC
TCGTCGTGGACCCGGACAAGCCCTTCCGCAAACTCAACCCTTTCGGAAACACCTTCCTCAACAGGTTCAT
GTGTGCCCAGCTCCCTAATCAGGTCCTGGAGAGCATCAGCATCATCGACACCCCGGGTATCCTGTCGGGT
GCCAAGCAGAGAGTGAGCCGCGGCTACGACTTCCCGGCCGTGCTGCGCTGGTTCGCGGAGCGCGTGGACC
TCATCATCCTGCTCTTTGATGCGCACAAGCTGGAGATCTCGGACGAGTTCTCAGAGGCCATCGGCGCGTT
GCGGGGCCATGAGGACAAGATCCGCGTGGTGCTCAACAAGGCCGACATGGTGGAGACGCAGCAGCTTATG
CGCGTCTACGGCGCGCTCATGTGGGCGCTGGGCAAGGTGGTGGGCACGCCCGA
