>Addgene plasmid #45933 | EHD2-mCherry | addgene partial sequence | sequence record 68560 | mCherry-R 5'-TTGGTCACCTTCAGCTTGG-3'
GCCCTCGATCTCGAACTCGTGGCCGTTCACGGAGCCCTCCATGTGCACCTTGAAGCGCATGAACTCCTTG
ATGATGGCCATGTTATCCTCCTCGCCCTTGCTCACCATGGTGGCGACCGGTACCACTTTGTACAAGAAAG
TTGGGCACTCGGCGGAGCCCTTGTGGCGTCGCTTGGAGGGTGGCACCAGGCGACGGGGCAGGTTGGCGGG
CAGCCCGTGGCCTTCCAGCTTGGCCTCGATGAGGTGGCTGGCCAGCGCGAACTCTTCATCATCCAGCATG
CCGTCGCGGTCCACATCGCTGAGCTTCCAGATGCGCCCCAGCACTGAGTTGGGGAGCTTGGTCCCCACCA
TCCAGGTCTTGGCCTTGGAGCCGCTCAGCTTGCCGTCGGCAGGCGCCAGGTTGTAGAAGATCTCGTCGTA
TTTGGACTTGTCCTTGGTCACCACCCACTCGGCCTCGTCGTCCGAGCCCTCCTCGCCGTCCTCCATGGCC
TCGTCAGGTCCCCGCTCCACAAACGGGCCCATGTGGGTGCCCTCAAAAGCGCCCCCCTGCACGCCCACCT
CGGTGCTCTCCAGCTCCTCCTGCCGCAGCAGGGGCATGAGCTTGGCGATGTCGTGCGTCAGCATCTCGTC
CAGTGCCTCCAGCAGCTTCGGCTTCAGCGAGTGAAACTTGGTGAAGTCATGCGCCATCAGCAGCTCCTGC
ATTTTCTGGCAATCAGGAAAGTCCCCAGGGGAGATGTGATGTTCCAGCTGAATCTTCGCAAAGATGACGG
GCAGTTTGAGGATCAGCTGCTTCTTCTTGTTCTCCTTCCCAAACACAGAGGGCATCTCCTTCTTCAGGTA
GCTGATGATGTAAGCGTGAA
